>Addgene plasmid #131159 | MigR1-Flag-TRIB3 | addgene full sequence | sequence record 255657 | Addgene NGS Result
TATTCCCAATAAAGCCTCTTGCTGTTTGCATCCGAATCGTGGACTCGCTGATCCTTGGGAGGGTCTCCTC
AGATTGATTGACTGCCCACCTCGGGGGTCTTTCATTTGGAGGTTCCACCGAGATTTGGAGACCCCTGCCC
AGGGACCACCGACCCCCCCGCCGGGAGGTAAGCTGGCCAGCGGTCGTTTCGTGTCTGTCTCTGTCTTTGT
GCGTGTTTGTGCCGGCATCTAATGTTTGCGCCTGCGTCTGTACTAGTTAGCTAACTAGCTCTGTATCTGG
CGGACCCGTGGTGGAACTGACGAGTTCTGAACACCCGGCCGCAACCCTGGGAGACGTCCCAGGGACTTTG
GGGGCCGTTTTTGTGGCCCGACCTGAGGAAGGGAGTCGATGTGGAATCCGACCCCGTCAGGATATGTGGT
TCTGGTAGGAGACGAGAACCTAAAACAGTTCCCGCCTCCGTCTGAATTTTTGCTTTCGGTTTGGAACCGA
AGCCGCGCGTCTTGTCTGCTGCAGCGCTGCAGCATCGTTCTGTGTTGTCTCTGTCTGACTGTGTTTCTGT
ATTTGTCTGAAAATTAGGGCCAGACTGTTACCACTCCCTTAAGTTTGACCTTAGGTCACTGGAAAGATGT
CGAGCGGATCGCTCACAACCAGTCGGTAGATGTCAAGAAGAGACGTTGGGTTACCTTCTGCTCTGCAGAA
TGGCCAACCTTTAACGTCGGATGGCCGCGAGACGGCACCTTTAACCGAGACCTCATCACCCAGGTTAAGA
TCAAGGTCTTTTCACCTGGCCCGCATGGACACCCAGACCAGGTCCCCTACATCGTGACCTGGGAAGCCTT
GGCTTTTGACCCCCCTCCCTGGGTCAAGCCCTTTGTACACCCTAAGCCTCCGCCTCCTCTTCCTCCATCC
GCCCCGTCTCTCCCCCTTGAACCTCCTCGTTCGACCCCGCCTCGATCCTCCCTTTATCCAGCCCTCACTC
CTTCTCTAGGCGCCGGAATTAGATCTATGGACTACAAAGACGATGACGACAAGATGCGAGCTACACCTCT
GGCTGCTTCTGCTGATGTTTCCTGCAGGAAGAAACCGTTGGAGTTTGATGACAATATTGATGCCAAGTGT
CCAGTCCTAAAACGAGTGAGAGATGAGCCTGAGCCCGGACCACTCCCCAGCCTGCTGCCCCCCAGCCCAC
CTCCCGCCTCAGACTTGTCACCTGCTGTGGCCCCTGCAACTCGACTGGGGCCTTATATCCTTTTGGAACG
AGAGCAAGGCAGCTGCAGCTATCGAGCCCTGCACTGCCCCACAGGCACAGAGTACACCTGCAAGGTGTAC
CCTGCCAGCGAGGCCCAGGCGGTGCTGGCACCTTATGCCCGGCTGCCTACCCACCAGCATGTGGCCCGTC
CCACAGAGGTCCTGCTGGGCTCTCGGCTCCTTTACATCTTTTTCACGAAGACCCATGGGGACTTGCACAG
CCTGGTGCGCAGCCGCCGCGGTATCCCAGAGTCCGAGGCTGCCGGGCTCTTCCGGCAGATGGCTAGTGCC
GTGGCACACTGCCACAAGCACGGGCTTGTCTTGCGCGACCTCAAGCTGCGTCGCTTTGTCTTCAGCACCT
GTGAGAGGACGAAGCTGGTGCTGGAGAACCTGGAAGATGCCTGCGTGATGACTGGATCAGATGACTCTCT
GTGGGACAAGCATGCGTGCCCTGCCTACGTGGGACCAGAGATACTCAGCTCCCGGCCATCCTACTCTGGC
AAAGCGGCTGATGTCTGGAGCCTGGGTGTGGCGCTCTTCACCATGCTGGCTGGCAGATACCCATTCCACG
ACTCTGAGCCAGTCCTGCTCTTTGGCAAGATCCGTAGAGGGACCTTTGCCCTGCCTGAGGGCCTATCAGC
CCCAGCCCGCTGTCTGATCCGCTGTCTCCTCCGCAAGGAACCTTCAGAGCGACTTGTGGCCCTGGGAATC
CTCTTGCATCCCTGGTTGAGAGAGGATCACGGCCGAGTCTCTCCTCCACAGTCTGACCGAAGGGAGATGG
ACCAGGTGGTCCCAGATGGGCCACAGCTGGAGGAGGCTGAGGAAGGGGAGGTGGGGCTGTACGGCTAGGA
ATTCCGCCCCCCCCCCCTAACGTTACTGGCCGAAGCCGCTTGGAATAAGGCCGGTGTGCGTTTGTCTATA
TGTTATTTTCCACCATATTGCCGTCTTTTGGCAATGTGAGGGCCCGGAAACCTGGCCCTGTCTTCTTGAC
GAGCATTCCTAGGGGTCTTTCCCCTCTCGCCAAAGGAATGCAAGGTCTGTTGAATGTCGTGAAGGAAGCA
GTTCCTCTGGAAGCTTCTTGAAGACAAACAACGTCTGTAGCGACCCTTTGCAGGCAGCGGAACCCCCCAC
CTGGCGACAGGTGCCTCTGCGGCCAAAAGCCACGTGTATAAGATACACCTGCAAAGGCGGCACAACCCCA
GTGCCACGTTGTGAGTTGGATAGTTGTGGAAAGAGTCAAATGGCTCTCCTCAAGCGTATTCAACAAGGGG
CTGAAGGATGCCCAGAAGGTACCCCATTGTATGGGATCTGATCTGGGGCCTCGGTGCACATGCTTTACAT
GTGTTTAGTCGAGGTTAAAAAAACGTCTAGGCCCCCCGAACCACGGGGACGTGGTTTTCCTTTGAAAAAC
ACGATGATAATATGGCCACAACCATGGTGAGCAAGGGCGAGGAGCTGTTCACCGGGGTGGTGCCCATCCT
GGTCGAGCTGGACGGCGACGTAAACGGCCACAAGTTCAGCGTGTCTGGCGAGGGCGAGGGCGATGCCACC
TACGGCAAGCTGACCCTGAAGTTCATCTGCACCACCGGCAAGCTGCCCGTGCCCTGGCCCACCCTCGTGA
CCACCCTGACCTACGGCGTGCAGTGCTTCAGCCGCTACCCCGACCACATGAAGCAGCACGACTTCTTCAA
GTCCGCCATGCCCGAAGGCTACGTCCAGGAGCGCACCATCTTCTTCAAGGACGACGGCAACTACAAGACC
CGCGCCGAGGTGAAGTTCGAGGGCGACACCCTGGTGAACCGCATCGAGCTGAAGGGCATCGACTTCAAGG
AGGACGGCAACATCCTGGGGCACAAGCTGGAGTACAACTACAACAGCCACAACGTCTATATCATGGCCGA
CAAGCAGAAGAACGGCATCAAGGCGAACTTCAAGATCCGCCACAACATCGAGGACGGCAGCGTGCAGCTC
GCCGACCACTACCAGCAGAACACCCCCATCGGCGACGGCCCCGTGCTGCTGCCCGACAACCACTACCTGA
GCACCCAGTCCGCCCTGAGCAAAGACCCCAACGAGAAGCGCGATCACATGGTCCTGCTGGAGTTCGTGAC
CGCCGCCGGGATCACTCTCGGCATGGACGAGCTGTACAAGTAATGAATTAATTAAGAATTATCAAGCTTA
TCGATACCGTCGACCTGCAGCCAAGCTTATCGATAAAATAAAAGATTTTATTTAGTCTCCAGAAAAAGGG
GGGAATGAAAGACCCCACCTGTAGGTTTGGCAAGCTAGCTTAAGTAACGCCATTTTGCAAGGCATGGAAA
ATACATAACTGAGAATAGAGAAGTTCAGATCAAGGTTAGGAACAGAGAGACAGCAGAATATGGGCCAAAC
AGGATATCTGTGGTAAGCAGTTCCTGCCCCGGCTCAGGGCCAAGAACAGATGGTCCCCAGATGCGGTCCC
GCCCTCAGCAGTTTCTAGAGAACCATCAGATGTTTCCAGGGTGCCCCAAGGACCTGAAATGACCCTGTGC
CTTATTTGAACTAACCAATCAGTTCGCTTCTCGCTTCTGTTCGCGCGCTTCTGCTCCCCGAGCTCAATAA
AAGAGCCCACAACCCCTCACTCGGCGCGCCAGTCCTCCGATAGACTGCGTCGCCCGGGTACCCGTGTATC
CAATAAACCCTCTTGCAGTTGCATCCGACTTGTGGTCTCGCTGTTCCTTGGGAGGGTCTCCTCTGAGTGA
TTGACTACCCGTCAGCGGGGGTCTTTCATGGGTAACAGTTTCTTGAAGTTGGAGAACAACATTCTGAGGG
TAGGAGTCGAATATTAAGTAATCCTGACTCAATTAGCCACTGTTTTGAATCCACATACTCCAATACTCCT
GAAATAGTTCATTATGGACAGCGCAGAAAGAGCTGGGGAGAATTGTGAAATTGTTATCCGCTCACAATTC
CACACAACATACGAGCCGGAAGCATAAAGTGTAAAGCCTGGGGTGCCTAATGAGTGAGCTAACTCACATT
AATTGCGTTGCGCTCACTGCCCGCTTTCCAGTCGGGAAACCTGTCGTGCCAGCTGCATTAATGAATCGGC
CAACGCGCGGGGAGAGGCGGTTTGCGTATTGGGCGCTCTTCCGCTTCCTCGCTCACTGACTCGCTGCGCT
CGGTCGTTCGGCTGCGGCGAGCGGTATCAGCTCACTCAAAGGCGGTAATACGGTTATCCACAGAATCAGG
GGATAACGCAGGAAAGAACATGTGAGCAAAAGGCCAGCAAAAGGCCAGGAACCGTAAAAAGGCCGCGTTG
CTGGCGTTTTTCCATAGGCTCCGCCCCCCTGACGAGCATCACAAAAATCGACGCTCAAGTCAGAGGTGGC
GAAACCCGACAGGACTATAAAGATACCAGGCGTTTCCCCCTGGAAGCTCCCTCGTGCGCTCTCCTGTTCC
GACCCTGCCGCTTACCGGATACCTGTCCGCCTTTCTCCCTTCGGGAAGCGTGGCGCTTTCTCATAGCTCA
CGCTGTAGGTATCTCAGTTCGGTGTAGGTCGTTCGCTCCAAGCTGGGCTGTGTGCACGAACCCCCCGTTC
AGCCCGACCGCTGCGCCTTATCCGGTAACTATCGTCTTGAGTCCAACCCGGTAAGACACGACTTATCGCC
ACTGGCAGCAGCCACTGGTAACAGGATTAGCAGAGCGAGGTATGTAGGCGGTGCTACAGAGTTCTTGAAG
TGGTGGCCTAACTACGGCTACACTAGAAGAACAGTATTTGGTATCTGCGCTCTGCTGAAGCCAGTTACCT
TCGGAAAAAGAGTTGGTAGCTCTTGATCCGGCAAACAAACCACCGCTGGTAGCGGTGGTTTTTTTGTTTG
CAAGCAGCAGATTACGCGCAGAAAAAAAGGATCTCAAGAAGATCCTTTGATCTTTTCTACGGGGTCTGAC
GCTCAGTGGAACGAAAACTCACGTTAAGGGATTTTGGTCATGAGATTATCAAAAAGGATCTTCACCTAGA
TCCTTTTAAATTAAAAATGAAGTTTTAAATCAATCTAAAGTATATATGAGTAAACTTGGTCTGACAGTTA
CCAATGCTTAATCAGTGAGGCACCTATCTCAGCGATCTGTCTATTTCGTTCATCCATAGTTGCCTGACTC
CCCGTCGTGTAGATAACTACGATACGGGAGGGCTTACCATCTGGCCCCAGTGCTGCAATGATACCGCGAG
ACCCACGCTCACCGGCTCCAGATTTATCAGCAATAAACCAGCCAGCCGGAAGGGCCGAGCGCAGAAGTGG
TCCTGCAACTTTATCCGCCTCCATCCAGTCTATTAATTGTTGCCGGGAAGCTAGAGTAAGTAGTTCGCCA
GTTAATAGTTTGCGCAACGTTGTTGCCATTGCTACAGGCATCGTGGTGTCACGCTCGTCGTTTGGTATGG
CTTCATTCAGCTCCGGTTCCCAACGATCAAGGCGAGTTACATGATCCCCCATGTTGTGCAAAAAAGCGGT
TAGCTCCTTCGGTCCTCCGATCGTTGTCAGAAGTAAGTTGGCCGCAGTGTTATCACTCATGGTTATGGCA
GCACTGCATAATTCTCTTACTGTCATGCCATCCGTAAGATGCTTTTCTGTGACTGGTGAGTACTCAACCA
AGTCATTCTGAGAATAGTGTATGCGGCGACCGAGTTGCTCTTGCCCGGCGTCAATACGGGATAATACCGC
GCCACATAGCAGAACTTTAAAAGTGCTCATCATTGGAAAACGTTCTTCGGGGCGAAAACTCTCAAGGATC
TTACCGCTGTTGAGATCCAGTTCGATGTAACCCACTCGTGCACCCAACTGATCTTCAGCATCTTTTACTT
TCACCAGCGTTTCTGGGTGAGCAAAAACAGGAAGGCAAAATGCCGCAAAAAAGGGAATAAGGGCGACACG
GAAATGTTGAATACTCATACTCTTCCTTTTTCAATATTATTGAAGCATTTATCAGGGTTATTGTCTCATG
AGCGGATACATATTTGAATGTATTTAGAAAAATAAACAAATAGGGGTTCCGCGCACATTTCCCCGAAAAG
TGCCACCTGACGTCTAAGAAACCATTATTATCATGACATTAACCTATAAAAATAGGCGTATCACGAGGCC
CTTTCGTCTCGCGCGTTTCGGTGATGACGGTGAAAACCTCTGACACATGCAGCTCCCGGAGACGGTCACA
GCTTGTCTGTAAGCGGATGCCGGGAGCAGACAAGCCCGTCAGGGCGCGTCAGCGGGTGTTGGCGGGTGTC
GGGGCTGGCTTAACTATGCGGCATCAGAGCAGATTGTACTGAGAGTGCACCATATGCGGTGTGAAATACC
GCACAGATGCGTAAGGAGAAAATACCGCATCAGGCGCCATTCGCCATTCAGGCTGCGCAACTGTTGGGAA
GGGCGATCGGTGCGGGCCTCTTCGCTATTACGCCAGCTGGCGAAAGGGGGATGTGCTGCAAGGCGATTAA
GTTGGGTAACGCCAGGGTTTTCCCAGTCACGACGTTGTAAAACGACGGCGCAAGGAATGGTGCATGCAAG
GAGATGGCGCCCAACAGTCCCCCGGCCACGGGGCCTGCCACCATACCCACGCCGAAACAAGCGCTCATGA
GCCCGAAGTGGCGAGCCCGATCTTCCCCATCGGTGATGTCGGCGATATAGGCGCCAGCAACCGCACCTGT
GGCGCCGGTGATGCCGGCCACGATGCGTCCGGCGTAGAGGCGATTAGTCCAATTTGTTAAAGACAGGATA
TCAGTGGTCCAGGCTCTAGTTTTGACTCAACAATATCACCAGCTGAAGCCTATAGAGTACGAGCCATAGA
TAAAATAAAAGATTTTATTTAGTCTCCAGAAAAAGGGGGGAATGAAAGACCCCACCTGTAGGTTTGGCAA
GCTAGCTTAAGTAACGCCATTTTGCAAGGCATGGAAAATACATAACTGAGAATAGAGAAGTTCAGATCAA
GGTTAGGAACAGAGAGACAGCAGAATATGGGCCAAACAGGATATCTGTGGTAAGCAGTTCCTGCCCCGGC
TCAGGGCCAAGAACAGATGGTCCCCAGATGCGGTCCCGCCCTCAGCAGTTTCTAGAGAACCATCAGATGT
TTCCAGGGTGCCCCAAGGACCTGAAATGACCCTGTGCCTTATTTGAACTAACCAATCAGTTCGCTTCTCG
CTTCTGTTCGCGCGCTTCTGCTCCCCGAGCTCAATAAAAGAGCCCACAACCCCTCACTCGGCGCGCCAGT
CCTCCGATAGACTGCGTCGCCCGGGTACCCG
Features (pLannotate 1.2.2; 21 found; start..end, strand, type, name):
    170..511     +  misc_feature   MESV Ψ: packaging signal of murine embryonic stem cell virus
    578..994     +  CDS            gag (truncated): truncated Moloney murine leukemia virus (MMLV) gag gene lacking the start codon
   1009..1029    +  CDS            3xFLAG (fragment): three tandem FLAG® epitope tags
   1034..2095    +  CDS            Trib3: TRIB3_MOUSE - Also known as Nipk, Trb3. Experimental evidence at protein level: Swiss-Prot protein existence level 1. Inactive protein kinase which acts as a regulator of the integrated stress response (ISR), a process for adaptation to various stress (PubMed:17369260). Inhibits the transcriptional activity of DDIT3/CHOP and is involved in DDIT3/CHOP-dependent cell death during ER stress (By similarity). May play a role in programmed neuronal cell death but does not appear to affect non-neuronal cells (By similarity). Acts as a negative feedback regulator of the ATF4-dependent transcription du
   2208..2670    +  misc_feature   IRES: internal ribosome entry site (IRES) of the encephalomyocarditis virus (EMCV)
   2684..3403    +  CDS            EGFP: the original enhanced GFP (Yang et al., 1996) mammalian codon-optimized
   3420..3446    +  misc_feature   MCS (fragment): pBluescript multiple cloning site
   3505..4019    +  LTR            3' LTR: 3' long terminal repeat from murine embryonic stem cell virus
   4181..4197    -  protein_bind   lac operator: The lac repressor binds to the lac operator to inhibit transcription in E. coli. This inhibition can be relieved by adding lactose or isopropyl-β-D-thiogalactopyranoside (IPTG). lac repressor encoded by lacI
   4205..4235    -  promoter       lac promoter: promoter for the E. coli lac operon
   4250..4271    -  protein_bind   CAP binding site: CAP binding activates transcription in the presence of cAMP. E. coli catabolite activator protein
   4284..4376    -  CDS            lacI (fragment): lac repressor; lacI; The lac repressor binds to the lac operator to inhibit transcription in E. coli. This inhibition can be relieved by adding lactose or isopropyl-β-D-thiogalactopyranoside (IPTG).
   4559..5147    -  rep_origin     ori: high-copy-number ColE1/pMB1/pBR322/pUC origin of replication
   5318..6178    -  CDS            AmpR: β-lactamase; bla; confers resistance to ampicillin, carbenicillin, and related antibiotics
   6179..6283    -  promoter       AmpR promoter: bla
   6378..6413    +  CDS            rop (fragment): Rop protein, which maintains plasmids at low copy number; rop
   6515..6614    +  misc_feature   bom (fragment): basis of mobility region from pBR322
   6620..6769    -  CDS            lacZα (fragment): LacZα fragment of β-galactosidase; lacZ fragment
   6769..6970    -  CDS            TcR (fragment): tetracycline efflux protein; tet; confers resistance to tetracycline
   6971..7069    +  CDS            env (fragment): murine leukemia virus gPr80 envelope polyprotein precursor; env; proteolytically cleaved into gp70SU and p15TM subunits
   7111..106     +  LTR            5' LTR (across the origin): 5' long terminal repeat from murine embryonic stem cell virus
