[The description below was written by a language model from this plasmid's Addgene catalogue record and pLannotate feature annotations shown in this document.]
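Description:
MigR1-Flag-TRIB3 is a gammaretroviral expression plasmid built on the MIGR1 backbone, an MSCV-type vector, for delivering N-terminally Flag-tagged mouse Trib3 into mammalian cells. It is propagated in E. coli through a high-copy ColE1/pUC-type origin and selected with ampicillin via the β-lactamase gene. The short lac, rop, bom, TcR and lacZα fragments annotated in the backbone are remnants of earlier cloning vectors with no evident function here.

The viral portion is flanked by 5' and 3' long terminal repeats of murine embryonic stem cell virus origin. The 5' LTR spans the plasmid numbering origin and presumably drives transcription of the insert, since no separate internal promoter is annotated. Downstream of it lie the Ψ packaging signal and a truncated, start-codon-less MMLV gag segment, which together promote efficient encapsidation of the genomic RNA when gag, pol and env are supplied in trans by a packaging cell line. A Flag epitope comes next, annotated as a short fragment consistent with a single tag. It is followed closely by the Trib3 coding sequence, which encodes a pseudokinase of the Tribbles family. An EMCV IRES then directs translation of EGFP from the same bicistronic transcript, so GFP fluorescence marks transduced cells and stands in for a drug-selection marker.

The depositor notes an N201T substitution in the pseudokinase domain, outside its core motif, and expects it to have minimal effect on structure or function. The cloning sites used are not recorded. The associated work compared how well Tribbles family members promote C/EBPα degradation and induce acute myelogenous leukemia, which fits stable expression of TRIB3 with GFP-based tracking or sorting of transduced cells.
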