Addgene plasmid #131159: MigR1-Flag-TRIB3
Purpose: Retroviral expression of flag-tagged mouse TRIB3
Depositing lab: Karen Keeshan & Warren Pear. Depositing organization: University of Pennsylvania. Publication: Differential ability of Tribbles family members to promote degradation of C/EBPalpha and induce acute myelogenous leukemia. Dedhia PH, Keeshan K, Uljon S, Xu L, Vega ME, Shestova O, Zaks-Zilberman M, Romany C, Blacklow SC, Pear WS. Blood. 2010 Aug 26;116(8):1321-8. doi: 10.1182/blood-2009-07-229450. Epub 2010 Apr 21. PubMed 20410507.
Backbone
  Vector backbone: MIGR1
  Backbone manufacturer: Warren Pear (Addgene plasmid # 27490)
  Vector type: Mammalian Expression, Retroviral
  Selectable markers: GFP
Growth in bacteria
  Bacterial resistance: Ampicillin, 100 μg/mL
  Growth temperature: 37°C
  Growth strain: NEB Stable
  Copy number: High Copy
Gene/Insert
  Gene/Insert name: Trib3
  Species: M. musculus (mouse)
  Entrez Gene: Trib3 (a.k.a. Ifld2, Nipk, SINK, SKIP3, TRB-3, Trb3)
  Tag / fusion protein: Flag (N terminal on insert)
  Cloning method: Restriction Enzyme; 5′ cloning site Unknown (unknown if destroyed); 3′ cloning site Unknown (unknown if destroyed)
Terms and licenses: Academic/Nonprofit Terms; Industry Terms: Not Available to Industry
Depositor comments: Trib3 contains a N201T mismatch located within the pseudokinase domain but out-with core motif. Both Asparagine and Threonine are polar and form hydrogen bonds as both donors and acceptors; substitution should have minimal effect on protein structure/function.
How to cite: MigR1-Flag-TRIB3 was a gift from Karen Keeshan & Warren Pear (Addgene plasmid # 131159 ; http://n2t.net/addgene:131159 ; RRID:Addgene_131159)
